>Addgene plasmid #88785 | pDONR223-ZNF674 | addgene full sequence | sequence record 381361 | Addgene NGS Result
CAAATAATGATTTTATTTTGACTGATAGTGACCTGTTCGTTGCAACAAATTGATGAGCAATGCTTTTTTA
TAATGCCAACTTTGTACAAAAAAGCAGAAGGGCCGTCAAGGCCCACCATGGCCATGTCCCAGGAATCATT
GACCTTCAAGGACGTGTTTGTGGACTTCACCCTGGAGGAGTGGCAGCAACTGGACTCTGCCCAGAAGAAC
CTCTACAGGGATGTCATGCTTGAGAACTACAGCCACCTGGTGTCCGTGGGGCATCTAGTTGGGAAGCCAG
ATGTGATCTTCAGGTTGGGACCAGGTGACGAGTCCTGGATGGCAGATGGAGGGACCCCGGTACGGACCTG
TGCAGGTGAGGACAGGCCAGAAGTCTGGGAAGTTGACGAGCAGATAGATCACTACAAGGAAAGCCAAGAC
AAATTTCTGTGGCAAGCTGCATTCATAGGCAAGGAAACACTGAAGGATGAAAGTGGTCAAGAATGTAAAA
TATGTAGAAAAATCATTTATCTCAACACAGACTTTGTTTCTGTAAAACAAAGACTCCCTAAATATTATTC
ATGGGAAAGGTGTTCAAAACATCATTTAAACTTTCTTGGTCAAAATAGAAGCTATGTAAGAAAGAAAGAT
GATGGATGTAAGGCATATTGGAAAGTATGCCTCCATTATAATCTTCATAAAGCTCAACCTGCAGAGAGAT
TTTTTGACCCTAATCAACGAGGGAAAGCCCTCCACCAAAAGCAAGCCCTTAGAAAAAGTCAGAGAAGTCA
AACTGGGGAGAAACTCTACAAATGTACTGAATGTGGAAAAGTGTTTATCCAGAAAGCAAACTTAGTTGTA
CATCAAAGAACTCACACCGGAGAGAAACCTTATGAATGCTGCGAATGTGCAAAAGCCTTCAGCCAGAAGT
CAACCCTCATAGCACACCAGAGAACTCACACAGGGGAGAAGCCCTATGAATGCAGTGAATGTGGAAAAAC
CTTTATCCAGAAGTCAACTCTGATTAAACATCAACGAACTCATACAGGAGAGAAACCATTTGTATGTGAC
AAATGTCCAAAAGCCTTTAAGAGTTCATATCATCTTATTAGACATGAAAAAACACACATTAGACAAGCAT
TTTATAAAGGTATTAAATGTACTACGTCCAGCCTTATATATCAAAGAATTCACACAAGTGAGAAACCTCA
GTGCAGTGAACATGGGAAAGCCTCTGATGAGAAGCCCAGTCCCACTAAACATTGGAGAACTCATACAAAA
GAGAACATTTATGAGTGTAGTAAATGTGGGAAAAGCTTCAGAGGAAAGTCACACCTCTCTGTTCATCAGA
GAATTCATACAGGAGAGAAACCCTATGAATGTAGTATATGTGGGAAGACTTTCAGTGGAAAGTCACACCT
CTCTGTCCATCATAGAACTCATACAGGAGAGAAACCTTATGAATGCAGAAGATGTGGGAAAGCCTTTGGG
GAGAAGTCAACCCTTATTGTACATCAGAGAATGCATACAGGAGAGAAACCCTATAAATGCAACGAATGTG
GGAAAGCCTTTAGTGAGAAGTCACCACTGATTAAACATCAGAGAATTCATACAGGAGAGAGACCCTATGA
ATGCACTGACTGTAAAAAAGCCTTCAGTAGGAAGTCAACTCTCATCAAACATCAGAGAATTCATACAGGA
GAAAAACCTTACAAATGTAGTGAATGTGGGAAGGCCTTCAGTGTGAAATCAACTCTCATTGTGCATCACA
GAACTCATACAGGAGAGAAACCTTATGAATGCAGAGACTGTGGGAAAGCATTCAGTGGGAAGTCAACTCT
CATTAAACATCAGAGAAGTCACACAGGAGATAAAAACCTATCAGGCCTCATGGGCCCAGCTTTCTTGTAC
AAAGTTGGCATTATAAAAAATAATTGCTCATCAATTTGTTGCAACGAACAGGTCACTATCAGTCAAAATA
AAATCATTATTTGCCATCCAGCTGATATCCCCTATAGTGAGTCGTATTACATGGTCATAGCTGTTTCCTG
GCAGCTCTGGCCCGTGTCTCAAAATCTCTGATGTTACATTGCACAAGATAAAAATATATCATCATGCCTC
CTCTAGACCAGCCAGGACAGAAATGCCTCGACTTCGCTGCTACCCAAGGTTGCCGGGTGACGCACACCGT
GGAAACGGATGAAGGCACGAACCCAGTGGACATAAGCCTGTTCGGTTCGTAAGCTGTAATGCAAGTAGCG
TATGCGCTCACGCAACTGGTCCAGAACCTTGACCGAACGCAGCGGTGGTAACGGCGCAGTGGCGGTTTTC
ATGGCTTGTTATGACTGTTTTTTTGGGGTACAGTCTATGCCTCGGGCATCCAAGCAGCAAGCGCGTTACG
CCGTGGGTCGATGTTTGATGTTATGGAGCAGCAACGATGTTACGCAGCAGGGCAGTCGCCCTAAAACAAA
GTTAAACATTATGAGGGAAGCGGTGATCGCCGAAGTATCGACTCAACTATCAGAGGTAGTTGGCGTCATC
GAGCGCCATCTCGAACCGACGTTGCTGGCCGTACATTTGTACGGCTCCGCAGTGGATGGCGGCCTGAAGC
CACACAGTGATATTGATTTGCTGGTTACGGTGACCGTAAGGCTTGATGAAACAACGCGGCGAGCTTTGAT
CAACGACCTTTTGGAAACTTCGGCTTCCCCTGGAGAGAGCGAGATTCTCCGCGCTGTAGAAGTCACCATT
GTTGTGCACGACGACATCATTCCGTGGCGTTATCCAGCTAAGCGCGAACTGCAATTTGGAGAATGGCAGC
GCAATGACATTCTTGCAGGTATCTTCGAGCCAGCCACGATCGACATTGATCTGGCTATCTTGCTGACAAA
AGCAAGAGAACATAGCGTTGCCTTGGTAGGTCCAGCGGCGGAGGAACTCTTTGATCCGGTTCCTGAACAG
GATCTATTTGAGGCGCTAAATGAAACCTTAACGCTATGGAACTCGCCGCCCGACTGGGCTGGCGATGAGC
GAAATGTAGTGCTTACGTTGTCCCGCATTTGGTACAGCGCAGTAACCGGCAAAATCGCGCCGAAGGATGT
CGCTGCCGACTGGGCAATGGAGCGCCTGCCGGCCCAGTATCAGCCCGTCATACTTGAAGCTAGACAGGCT
TATCTTGGACAAGAAGAAGATCGCTTGGCCTCGCGCGCAGATCAGTTGGAAGAATTTGTCCACTACGTGA
AAGGCGAGATCACCAAGGTAGTCGGCAAATAACCCTCGAGCCACCCATGACCAAAATCCCTTAACGTGAG
TTACGCGTCGTTCCACTGAGCGTCAGACCCCGTAGAAAAGATCAAAGGATCTTCTTGAGATCCTTTTTTT
CTGCGCGTAATCTGCTGCTTGCAAACAAAAAAACCACCGCTACCAGCGGTGGTTTGTTTGCCGGATCAAG
AGCTACCAACTCTTTTTCCGAAGGTAACTGGCTTCAGCAGAGCGCAGATACCAAATACTGTTCTTCTAGT
GTAGCCGTAGTTAGGCCACCACTTCAAGAACTCTGTAGCACCGCCTACATACCTCGCTCTGCTAATCCTG
TTACCAGTGGCTGCTGCCAGTGGCGATAAGTCGTGTCTTACCGGGTTGGACTCAAGACGATAGTTACCGG
ATAAGGCGCAGCGGTCGGGCTGAACGGGGGGTTCGTGCACACAGCCCAGCTTGGAGCGAACGACCTACAC
CGAACTGAGATACCTACAGCGTGAGCTATGAGAAAGCGCCACGCTTCCCGAAGGGAGAAAGGCGGACAGG
TATCCGGTAAGCGGCAGGGTCGGAACAGGAGAGCGCACGAGGGAGCTTCCAGGGGGAAACGCCTGGTATC
TTTATAGTCCTGTCGGGTTTCGCCACCTCTGACTTGAGCGTCGATTTTTGTGATGCTCGTCAGGGGGGCG
GAGCCTATGGAAAAACGCCAGCAACGCGGCCTTTTTACGGTTCCTGGCCTTTTGCTGGCCTTTTGCTCAC
ATGTTCTTTCCTGCGTTATCCCCTGATTCTGTGGATAACCGTATTACCGCCTTTGAGTGAGCTGATACCG
CTCGCCGCAGCCGAACGACCGAGCGCAGCGAGTCAGTGAGCGAGGAAGCGGAAGAGCGCCCAATACGCAA
ACCGCCTCTCCCCGCGCGTTGGCCGATTCATTAATGCAGCTGGCACGACAGGTTTCCCGACTGGAAAGCG
GGCAGTGAGCGCAACGCAATTAATACGCGTACCGCTAGCCAGGAAGAGTTTGTAGAAACGCAAAAAGGCC
ATCCGTCAGGATGGCCTTCTGCTTAGTTTGATGCCTGGCAGTTTATGGCGGGCGTCCTGCCCGCCACCCT
CCGGGCCGTTGCTTCACAACGTTCAAATCCGCTCCCGGCGGATTTGTCCTACTCAGGAGAGCGTTCACCG
ACAAACAACAGATAAAACGAAAGGCCCAGTCTTCCGACTGAGCCTTTCGTTTTATTTGATGCCTGGCAGT
TCCCTACTCTCGCGTTAACGCTAGCATGGATGTTTTCCCAGTCACGACGTTGTAAAACGACGGCCAGTCT
TAAGCTCGGGCCC
Features (pLannotate 1.2.2; 12 found; start..end, strand, type, name):
      1..97      +  protein_bind   attL1: mutant version of attL; recombination site for the Gateway® LR reaction LR Clonase™
    118..1275    +  CDS            ZNF674 (fragment): ZN674_HUMAN - Experimental evidence at transcript level: Swiss-Prot protein existence level 2. May be involved in transcriptional regulation. From Homo sapiens (Human).
   1875..1973    -  protein_bind   attL2: mutant version of attL; recombination site for the Gateway® LR reaction LR Clonase™
   1991..2009    -  promoter       T7 promoter: promoter for bacteriophage T7 RNA polymerase
   2199..2222    +  promoter       Pc promoter (fragment): intI1 (promoter lies within the coding sequence); class 1 integron promoter
   2398..2454    +  CDS            GmR (fragment): gentamycin acetyltransferase; aacC1; confers resistance to gentamycin
   2461..3252    +  CDS            SmR: aminoglycoside adenylyltransferase (Murphy, 1985); aadA; confers resistance to spectinomycin and streptomycin
   3345..3933    +  rep_origin     ori: high-copy-number ColE1/pMB1/pBR322/pUC origin of replication
   4116..4208    +  CDS            lacI (fragment): lac repressor; lacI; The lac repressor binds to the lac operator to inhibit transcription in E. coli. This inhibition can be relieved by adding lactose or isopropyl-β-D-thiogalactopyranoside (IPTG).
   4263..4290    -  terminator     rrnB T2 terminator: transcription terminator T2 from the E. coli rrnB gene
   4422..4465    +  terminator     rrnB T1 terminator: Escherichia coli rrnB; transcription terminator T1 from the E. coli rrnB gene
   4512..4548    -  CDS            lacZα (fragment): LacZα fragment of β-galactosidase; lacZ fragment
