[The description below was written by a language model from this plasmid's Addgene catalogue record and pLannotate feature annotations shown in this document.]
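Description:
pDONR223-ZNF674 is a Gateway entry-type clone built on the Invitrogen pDONR223 donor backbone, carrying the open reading frame of the human zinc finger protein ZNF674 (also known as MRX92 or ZNF673B), a putative transcriptional regulator. It belongs to the Human TFome Collection, specifically the ORFeome-derived subset. The plasmid is maintained in E. coli through a high-copy ColE1/pUC-type origin and is selected with spectinomycin via the aadA (SmR) aminoglycoside adenylyltransferase gene, which appears to be driven by a class 1 integron Pc promoter remnant lying upstream, alongside a short non-functional gentamicin-resistance fragment.

The roughly 1.7 kb insert sits between attL1 and attL2 sites, showing that the original BP recombination has already taken place and that the ORF can be moved by an LR Clonase reaction into any compatible attR destination vector. The last nucleotide of the stop codon has been removed so that the coding sequence reads through into C-terminal tags or fusion partners supplied by the destination vector. The automated annotation labels only part of the interval between the att sites as a ZNF674 match, which may reflect isoform or database alignment differences rather than a truncated insert; the record does not resolve this. No eukaryotic promoter is present, so the plasmid is not itself an expression construct. A T7 promoter lies just outside attL2, rrnB T1 and T2 terminators insulate the cloning region from backbone transcription, and small lacI and lacZα fragments are backbone remnants. Its intended use is as a source clone for generating ZNF674 expression vectors, for example in transcription factor screens for cell fate engineering.
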