Addgene plasmid #88785: pDONR223-ZNF674
Purpose: Donor Vector containing ZNF674 transcription factor, part of the Human TFome Collection
Depositing lab: Marc Vidal. Depositing organization: Dana-Farber Cancer Institute. Publication: A comprehensive library of human transcription factors for cell fate engineering. Ng AHM, Khoshakhlagh P, Rojo Arias JE, Pasquini G, Wang K, Swiersy A, Shipman SL, Appleton E, Kiaee K, Kohman RE, Vernet A, Dysart M, Leeper K, Saylor W, Huang JY, Graveline A, Taipale J, Hill DE, Vidal M, Melero-Martin JM, Busskamp V, Church GM. Nat Biotechnol. 2021 Apr;39(4):510-519. doi: 10.1038/s41587-020-0742-6. Epub 2020 Nov 30. PubMed 33257861.
Backbone
  Vector backbone: pDONR223
  Backbone manufacturer: Invitrogen
  Backbone size w/o insert (bp): 3000
  Vector type: Gateway Donor Vector
Growth in bacteria
  Bacterial resistance: Spectinomycin, 50 μg/mL
  Growth temperature: 37°C
  Growth strain: DH5alpha
  Copy number: High Copy
Gene/Insert
  Gene/Insert name: ZNF674
  Species: H. sapiens (human)
  Insert size (bp): 1743
  Mutation: Last nucleotide of stop codon removed to allow for Gateway C-terminal fusions
  Entrez Gene: ZNF674 (a.k.a. MRX92, ZNF673B)
  Cloning method: Gateway Cloning
  Sequencing primers: 5′ M13F(-21); 3′ M13R
Terms and licenses: Academic/Nonprofit Terms; Industry Terms: Not Available to Industry
Depositor comments: Represents the ORFeome subset of the TFome
How to cite: pDONR223-ZNF674 was a gift from Marc Vidal (Addgene plasmid # 88785 ; http://n2t.net/addgene:88785 ; RRID:Addgene_88785)
