>Addgene plasmid #88785 | pDONR223-ZNF674 | depositor partial sequence | sequence record 172389 | insert
ATGGCCATGTCCCAGGAATCATTGACCTTCAAGGACGTGTTTGTGGACTTCACCCTGGAGGAGTGGCAGC
AACTGGACTCTGCCCAGAAGAACCTCTACAGGGATGTCATGCTTGAGAACTACAGCCACCTGGTGTCCGT
GGGGCATCTAGTTGGGAAGCCAGATGTGATCTTCAGGTTGGGACCAGGTGACGAGTCCTGGATGGCAGAT
GGAGGGACCCCGGTACGGACCTGTGCAGGTGAGGACAGGCCAGAAGTCTGGGAAGTTGACGAGCAGATAG
ATCACTACAAGGAAAGCCAAGACAAATTTCTGTGGCAAGCTGCATTCATAGGCAAGGAAACACTGAAGGA
TGAAAGTGGTCAAGAATGTAAAATATGTAGAAAAATCATTTATCTCAACACAGACTTTGTTTCTGTAAAA
CAAAGACTCCCTAAATATTATTCATGGGAAAGGTGTTCAAAACATCATTTAAACTTTCTTGGTCAAAATA
GAAGCTATGTAAGAAAGAAAGATGATGGATGTAAGGCATATTGGAAAGTATGCCTCCATTATAATCTTCA
TAAAGCTCAACCTGCAGAGAGATTTTTTGACCCTAATCAACGAGGGAAAGCCCTCCACCAAAAGCAAGCC
CTTAGAAAAAGTCAGAGAAGTCAAACTGGGGAGAAACTCTACAAATGTACTGAATGTGGAAAAGTGTTTA
TCCAGAAAGCAAACTTAGTTGTACATCAAAGAACTCACACCGGAGAGAAACCTTATGAATGCTGCGAATG
TGCAAAAGCCTTCAGCCAGAAGTCAACCCTCATAGCACACCAGAGAACTCACACAGGGGAGAAGCCCTAT
GAATGCAGTGAATGTGGAAAAACCTTTATCCAGAAGTCAACTCTGATTAAACATCAACGAACTCATACAG
GAGAGAAACCATTTGTATGTGACAAATGTCCAAAAGCCTTTAAGAGTTCATATCATCTTATTAGACATGA
AAAAACACACATTAGACAAGCATTTTATAAAGGTATTAAATGTACTACGTCCAGCCTTATATATCAAAGA
ATTCACACAAGTGAGAAACCTCAGTGCAGTGAACATGGGAAAGCCTCTGATGAGAAGCCCAGTCCCACTA
AACATTGGAGAACTCATACAAAAGAGAACATTTATGAGTGTAGTAAATGTGGGAAAAGCTTCAGAGGAAA
GTCACACCTCTCTGTTCATCAGAGAATTCATACAGGAGAGAAACCCTATGAATGTAGTATATGTGGGAAG
ACTTTCAGTGGAAAGTCACACCTCTCTGTCCATCATAGAACTCATACAGGAGAGAAACCTTATGAATGCA
GAAGATGTGGGAAAGCCTTTGGGGAGAAGTCAACCCTTATTGTACATCAGAGAATGCATACAGGAGAGAA
ACCCTATAAATGCAACGAATGTGGGAAAGCCTTTAGTGAGAAGTCACCACTGATTAAACATCAGAGAATT
CATACAGGAGAGAGACCCTATGAATGCACTGACTGTAAAAAAGCCTTCAGTAGGAAGTCAACTCTCATCA
AACATCAGAGAATTCATACAGGAGAAAAACCTTACAAATGTAGTGAATGTGGGAAGGCCTTCAGTGTGAA
ATCAACTCTCATTGTGCATCACAGAACTCATACAGGAGAGAAACCTTATGAATGCAGAGACTGTGGGAAA
GCATTCAGTGGGAAGTCAACTCTCATTAAACATCAGAGAAGTCACACAGGAGATAAAAACCTA
